Addgene plasmid #37361: Myc-CK2beta 6KR (pAB1016)
Depositing lab: David Litchfield. Depositing organization: University of Western Ontario. Publication: Development of a stabilized form of the regulatory CK2beta subunit that inhibits cell proliferation. French AC, Luscher B, Litchfield DW. J Biol Chem. 2007 Oct 5;282(40):29667-77. Epub 2007 Aug 6. 10.1074/jbc.M706457200 PubMed 17681943.
Backbone
  Vector backbone: pRC/CMV
  Backbone manufacturer: Invitrogen
  Backbone size w/o insert (bp): 5542
  Total vector size (bp): 6315
  Vector type: Mammalian Expression
  Selectable markers: Neomycin (select with G418)
Growth in bacteria
  Bacterial resistance: Ampicillin, 100 μg/mL
  Growth temperature: 37°C
  Growth strain: DH5alpha
  Copy number: High Copy
Gene/Insert
  Gene/Insert name: CK2beta 6KR (alt names: CK2β; Casein Kinase II beta)
  Species: H. sapiens (human)
  Insert size (bp): 773
  Mutation: K33R, K139R, K177R, K191R, K208R, K212R
  Entrez Gene: CSNK2B (a.k.a. CK2B, CK2N, CSK2B, Ckb1, Ckb2, G5A, POBINDS)
  Promoter: CMV-F
  Tag / fusion protein: Myc (N terminal on insert)
  Cloning method: Restriction Enzyme; 5′ cloning site NotI (not destroyed); 3′ cloning site ApaI (not destroyed)
  Sequencing primers: 5′ CMV-F; 3′ BGH-rev
Terms and licenses: Academic/Nonprofit Terms; Industry Terms: Not Available to Industry
How to cite: Myc-CK2beta 6KR (pAB1016) was a gift from David Litchfield (Addgene plasmid # 37361 ; http://n2t.net/addgene:37361 ; RRID:Addgene_37361)
