[The description below was written by a language model from this plasmid's Addgene catalogue record.]
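Description:
Myc-CK2beta 6KR (pAB1016) is a mammalian expression plasmid built on the commercial pRC/CMV backbone, with a total size of about 6.3 kb. It is maintained in E. coli as a high-copy plasmid under ampicillin selection, and it carries a neomycin resistance marker so that transfected mammalian cells can be selected with G418, allowing either transient expression or the derivation of stable lines.

The payload is a roughly 770 bp insert encoding human CK2beta (CSNK2B), the regulatory subunit of protein kinase CK2 (casein kinase II), cloned between NotI and ApaI sites that both remain intact. The promoter field lists "CMV-F", which is really the name of the forward sequencing primer; together with the backbone, it indicates that expression is driven by the CMV immediate-early promoter. The use of a BGH reverse primer for sequencing suggests a bovine growth hormone polyadenylation region downstream of the insert. The protein carries an N-terminal Myc epitope tag for detection or immunoprecipitation and for distinguishing it from endogenous CK2beta.

The "6KR" designation refers to six lysine-to-arginine substitutions: K33R, K139R, K177R, K191R, K208R and K212R. Replacing lysines with arginines preserves positive charge while removing potential sites of lysine modification such as ubiquitination. This fits the associated publication's title, which describes developing a stabilized form of CK2beta that inhibits cell proliferation. The construct is therefore suited to studying CK2beta turnover and the cellular consequences of elevated, stabilized regulatory subunit levels. No feature table was supplied, so the element layout is inferred from the catalogue fields only.
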