>Addgene plasmid #37361 | Myc-CK2beta 6KR (pAB1016) | depositor partial sequence | sequence record 46977 | insert region
TCACACTGGCGGCCGCTCTAGAACTAGTGGATCCACCATGGCGTCTATGGAACAAAAGCTGATTAGCGAA
GAGGACCTGAACAACGGGAATTCTCGAGCAGCCGCTGACGTCAGCAGCTCAGAGGAGGTGTCCTGGATTT
CCTGGTTCTGTGGGCTCCGTGGCAATGAATTCTTCTGTGAAGTGGATGAAGACTACATCCAGGACAGATT
TAATCTTACTGGACTCAATGAGCAGGTCCCTCACTATCGACAAGCTCTAGACATGATCTTGGACCTGGAG
CCTGATGAAGAACTGGAAGACAACCCCAACCAGAGTGACCTGATTGAGCAGGCAGCCGAGATGCTTTATG
GATTGATCCACGCCCGCTACATCCTTACCAACCGTGGCATCGCCCAGATGTTGGAAAAGTACCAGCAAGG
AGACTTTGGTTACTGTCCTCGTGTGTACTGTGAGAACCAGCCAATGCTTCCCATTGGCCTTTCAGACATC
CCAGGTGAAGCCATGGTGAAGCTCTACTGCCCCAGGTGCATGGATGTGTACACACCCAAGTCATCAAGAC
ACCATCACACGGATGGCGCCTACTTCGGCACTGGTTTCCCTCACATGCTCTTCATGGTGCATCCCGAGTA
CCGGCCCAGGAGACCTGCCAACCAGTTTGTGCCCAGGCTCTACGGTTTCAGGATCCATCCGATGGCCTAC
CAGCTGCAGCTCCAAGCCGCCAGCAACTTCAGGAGCCCAGTCAGGACGATTCGCTGAGGGCCCTATTCTA
TAG
