>Addgene plasmid #37361 | Myc-CK2beta 6KR (pAB1016) | addgene partial sequence | sequence record 47978 | CMV_fwd
AGCTCTCTGGCTAACTAGAGAACCCACTGCTTACTGGCTTATCGAAATTAATACGACTCACTATAGGGAG
ACCCAAGCTTGGTACCGAGCTCGGATCCACTAGTAACGGCCGCCAGTGTGCTGGAATTCTGCAGATATCC
ATCACACTGGCGGCCGCTCTAGAACTAGTGGATCCACCATGGCGTCTATGGAACAAAAGCTGATTAGCGA
AGAGGACCTGAACAACGGGAATTCTCGAGCAGCCGCTGACGTCAGCAGCTCAGAGGAGGTGTCCTGGATT
TCCTGGTTCTGTGGGCTCCGTGGCAATGAATTCTTCTGTGAAGTGGATGAAGACTACATCCAGGACAGAT
TTAATCTTACTGGACTCAATGAGCAGGTCCCTCACTATCGACAAGCTCTAGACATGATCTTGGACCTGGA
GCCTGATGAAGAACTGGAAGACAACCCCAACCAGAGTGACCTGATTGAGCAGGCAGCCGAGATGCTTTAT
GGATTGATCCACGCCCGCTACATCCTTACCAACCGTGGCATCGCCCAGATGTTGGAAAAGTACCA
