>Addgene plasmid #37361 | Myc-CK2beta 6KR (pAB1016) | addgene partial sequence | sequence record 47980 | BGH-rev 5'-TAGAAGGCACAGTCGAGG-3'
TATAGGGAGACCCAAGCTTGGTACCGAGCTCGGATCCACTAGTAACGGCCGCCAGTGTGCTGGAATTCTG
CAGATATCCATCACACTGGCGGCCGCTCTAGAACTAGTGGATCCACCATGGCGTCTATGGAACAAAAGCT
GATTAGCGAAGAGGACCTGAACAACGGGAATTCTCGAGCAGCCGCTGACGTCAGCAGCTCAGAGGAGGTG
TCCTGGATTTCCTGGTTCTGTGGGCTCCGTGGCAATGAATTCTTCTGTGAAGTGGATGAAGACTACATCC
AGGACAGATTTAATCTTACTGGACTCAATGAGCAGGTCCCTCACTATCGACAAGCTCTAGACATGATCTT
GGACCTGGAGCCTGATGAAGAACTGGAAGACAACCCCAACCAGAGTGACCTGATTGAGCAGGCAGCCGAG
ATGCTTTATGGATTGATCCACGCCCGCTACATCCTTACCAACCGTGGCATCGCCCAGATGTTGGAAAAGT
ACCAGCAAGGAGACTTTGGTTACTGTCCTCGTGTGTACTGTGAGAACCAGCCAATGCTTCCCATTGGCCT
TTCAGACATCCCAGGTGAAGCCATGGTGAAGCTCTACTGCCCCAGGTGCATGGATGTGTACACACCCAAG
TCATCAAGACACCATCACACGGATGGCGCCTACTTCGGCACTGGTTTCCCTCACATGCTCTTCATGGTGC
ATCCCGAGTACCGGCCCAGGAGACCTGCCAACCAGTTTGTGCCCAGGCTCTACGGTTTCAGGATCCATCC
GATGGCCTACCAGCTGCAGCTCCAAGCCGCCAGCAACTTCAGGAGCCCAGTCAGGACGATTCGCTGAGGG
CCCTATTCTATAGTTACCTA
